Addgene plasmid #53494: pUASp YFP Rabx5 WT
Depositing lab: Matthew Scott. Depositing organization: Stanford University. Publication: Thirty-one flavors of Drosophila rab proteins. Zhang J, Schulze KL, Hiesinger PR, Suyama K, Wang S, Fish M, Acar M, Hoskins RA, Bellen HJ, Scott MP. Genetics. 2007 Jun;176(2):1307-22. Epub 2007 Apr 3. 10.1534/genetics.106.066761 PubMed 17409086.
Backbone
  Vector backbone: pUASp
  Vector type: Insect Expression
Growth in bacteria
  Bacterial resistance: Ampicillin, 100 μg/mL
  Growth temperature: 37°C
  Growth strain: DH5alpha
  Copy number: Unknown
Gene/Insert
  Gene/Insert name: Rabx5
  Species: D. melanogaster (fly)
  Promoter: GAL4
  Tag / fusion protein: YFP (N terminal on backbone)
  Cloning method: Gateway Cloning
  Sequencing primers: 5′ EGFP-C; 3′ pUASp-3 (5'-AGGTTTAACCAGGGGATGCT-3')
Terms and licenses: Academic/Nonprofit Terms; Industry Terms: Not Available to Industry
How to cite: pUASp YFP Rabx5 WT was a gift from Matthew Scott (Addgene plasmid # 53494 ; http://n2t.net/addgene:53494 ; RRID:Addgene_53494)
