[The description below was written by a language model from this plasmid's Addgene catalogue record.]
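Description:
pUASp YFP Rabx5 WT is an insect expression plasmid built on the pUASp backbone, a Drosophila transformation vector designed for GAL4-dependent transgene expression. In bacteria it is maintained under ampicillin selection; the record lists the copy number as unknown and provides no feature table, so the origin of replication, any fly transformation marker and other backbone elements are not documented here.

The insert is the wild-type form of Rabx5, a Drosophila melanogaster Rab-family small GTPase gene, introduced by Gateway recombination cloning. The backbone supplies a YFP coding sequence upstream of the Gateway site, so the product is an N-terminal YFP–Rabx5 fusion. N-terminal tagging is the usual choice for Rab proteins because their C-terminal prenylation motifs are needed for membrane attachment. The promoter is recorded as GAL4, meaning that transcription depends on upstream activating sequences (UAS) bound by the yeast GAL4 transcription factor. The transgene is therefore essentially silent until flies carrying it are crossed to a GAL4 driver line, which determines the tissue and timing of expression. In general, pUASp-type vectors are chosen because they allow expression in the female germline as well as in somatic tissues.

The "WT" designation and the associated publication on the Drosophila Rab family suggest that this plasmid belongs to a systematic set of tagged Rab constructs. Typical uses would be generating transgenic flies to visualise the subcellular localisation of Rabx5 by fluorescence and to study its role in membrane trafficking in chosen cell types. The record itself does not spell out specific applications.
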