>Addgene plasmid #53494 | pUASp YFP Rabx5 WT | addgene partial sequence | sequence record 86746 | EGFP-C 5'-CATGGTCCTGCTGGAGTTCGTG-3'
GACGAGCTGTACAAGTCCGGACTCAGATCTCGAGCTCAAGCTTCGAATTCTGCAGTCGACGGTACCGCGG
GCCCGGGATCATCAACAAGTTTGTACAAAAAAGCAGGCTTAATGCCCCATCGACTGCGGCAGAACCTGCT
GTTACCCCAACCGCCCACGGTGGTCCTGCACGATCCTCGCACCCATCTGCGGCACCTGCCACCCGCCTAC
AGTGCCGCCCAGACTCCGCTGAGCAAGGAGCGGGACTTTGGGGCGCAGGTGCGCTACTACCTAGAGGCGC
CTCGCAAGCCCAAGTTTCGACCCTGCAAGGTCATCTTCGTGGGCGACTGCTCCGTGGGCAAGACGGCCAT
CGTCAATCGATTTTGCTACGACAAATTTCAGTCGAACTACAAGGCCACCATTGGCGTGGACTTTGAGCTG
GAGAACTTCAGCATTCTGGGTCACAACTACAGTCTGGAAATGTGGGACACTGCTGGTCAGGAGCGCTTCA
GGTGCATCGCCGGAGCCTATTATCGCAATGCGAGTGTGATTGTGGTCACCTACGACATGTCGAAGAAGGA
TTCGCTGGAGTCGGCAAAAAAATGGCTAAATAGCGCACTCAACTACAATGCAAGCAAGAGACCCTTGGTT
TTCCTGGTGGGCACAAAAGCAGACCTCTTGTCGAAGGAGGAGTTTGTACGCATGGAACGACTGGCAGGGT
TGGCAGCCGCCGAGCTTCAGGCGGAATATTGGTCCGTTTCGGCGCGATCTGGCTTCAAAGTTACGGAATT
ATTCCAAAGGATCGCTGCCCTGGCCTTTGAAGAGGCTGTAATGCAGGAAATTAGGTCTATTAAGAATAAG
CCTCAGGAACAGGCCACTCAGGCATCTGTTAA
